Addgene plasmid #62332: pJZC41
Purpose: sgRNA (no RNA aptamer addition) with PCP-VP64 effector for mammalian cells
Depositing lab: Wendell Lim & Stanley Qi. Depositing organization: University of California, San Francisco (UCSF). Publication: Engineering Complex Synthetic Transcriptional Programs with CRISPR RNA Scaffolds. Zalatan JG, Lee ME, Almeida R, Gilbert LA, Whitehead EH, La Russa M, Tsai JC, Weissman JS, Dueber JE, Qi LS, Lim WA. Cell. 2014 Dec 18. pii: S0092-8674(14)01570-0. doi: 10.1016/j.cell.2014.11.052. PubMed 25533786.
Backbone
  Vector backbone: MP177_U6 (derived from pSico)
  Vector type: Mammalian Expression, Lentiviral
  Selectable markers: Marked by mCherry
Growth in bacteria
  Bacterial resistance: Ampicillin, 100 μg/mL
  Growth temperature: 37°C
  Growth strain: Stbl3
  Copy number: Unknown
Gene/Insert 1
  Gene/Insert name: sgRNA
  Mutation: Targets Tet3G, sequence: GTACGTTCTCTATCACTGATA
  Promoter: U6
  Cloning method: Gibson Cloning
  Sequencing primers: 5′ gagatccagtttggttagtaccggg
Gene/Insert 2
  Gene/Insert name: PCP-VP64 (alt name: PCP RNA binding protein fused to VP64)
  Promoter: CMV
  Tag / fusion protein: VP64 (C terminal on insert)
  Cloning method: Gibson Cloning
  Sequencing primers: 5′ N/A; 3′ CCTCACATTGCCAAAAGACG
Terms and licenses: Academic/Nonprofit Terms; Industry Terms: Not Available to Industry
How to cite: pJZC41 was a gift from Wendell Lim & Stanley Qi (Addgene plasmid # 62332 ; http://n2t.net/addgene:62332 ; RRID:Addgene_62332)
