[The description below was written by a language model from this plasmid's Addgene catalogue record and pLannotate feature annotations shown in this document.]
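Description:
pJZC41 is an 8.8 kb lentiviral mammalian expression plasmid built on MP177_U6, a pSico-derived backbone, that delivers both a CRISPR guide RNA and a transcriptional activator protein from one vector. It is propagated in bacteria through a high-copy ColE1/pUC-type origin with ampicillin resistance (AmpR). The viral portion has a chimeric CMV enhancer/promoter driving a truncated HIV-1 5' LTR, followed by the Ψ packaging signal, partial gag, the Rev response element and the cPPT/CTS. A WPRE and a second truncated LTR lie downstream. These elements allow the transfer RNA to be packaged, exported and integrated when helper functions are supplied in trans.

The payload consists of two cassettes flanked by a pair of loxP sites inherited from the pSico design. The first is a U6-driven sgRNA with the S. pyogenes guide scaffold. The U6 promoter itself was not picked up by the automated annotation, but it is stated in the catalogue record. The spacer targets the Tet-responsive (Tet3G/TRE) promoter, which explains the short "tight TRE" match annotated just upstream of the scaffold. This guide carries no RNA aptamer extension. The second cassette uses an internal CMV enhancer/promoter to express the PP7 phage coat protein (PCP) fused at its C terminus to the VP64 activation domain, followed by an EMCV IRES and mCherry. Transduced or transfected cells are therefore identified by red fluorescence rather than by drug selection.

In the scaffold-RNA system for programmable transcription, PCP-VP64 is recruited to a dCas9-bound guide through PP7 hairpins. Because this sgRNA has no aptamer addition, the construct most plausibly serves as a no-recruitment comparison for TRE reporter activation, although the record does not say so explicitly.
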