Features (pLannotate 1.2.2; 27 found; start..end, strand, type, name):
     40..92      -  misc_feature   bom (fragment): basis of mobility region from pBR322
    247..626     +  enhancer       CMV enhancer: human cytomegalovirus immediate early enhancer
    627..826     +  promoter       CMV promoter: human cytomegalovirus (CMV) immediate early promoter
    844..1024    +  LTR            5' LTR (truncated): truncated 5' long terminal repeat (LTR) from HIV-1
   1071..1196    +  misc_feature   HIV-1 Ψ: packaging signal of human immunodeficiency virus type 1
   1180..1518    +  CDS            HIV-1 gag (fragment): gag protein from human immunodeficiency virus 1; gag
   1695..1928    +  misc_feature   RRE: The Rev response element (RRE) of HIV-1 allows for Rev-dependent mRNA export from the nucleus to the cytoplasm.
   2305..2405    +  CDS            Rev (fragment): human immunodeficiency virus 1 (HIV-1) Rev protein; rev; enhances nuclear export of unspliced and incompletely spliced viral mRNAs
   2455..2572    +  misc_feature   cPPT/CTS: central polypurine tract and central termination sequence of HIV-1
   2825..2858    +  protein_bind   loxP: Cre-mediated recombination occurs in the 8-bp core sequence (GCATACAT). Cre recombinase
   2946..2966    -  promoter       tight TRE promoter (fragment): Tet-responsive promoter PTight, consisting of seven tet operator sequences followed by the minimal CMV promoter
   2984..3051    +  misc_RNA       tracrRNA (fragment): trans-activating CRISPR RNA for the Streptococcus pyogenes CRISPR/Cas9 system
   3176..3479    +  enhancer       CMV enhancer: human cytomegalovirus immediate early enhancer
   3480..3683    +  promoter       CMV promoter: human cytomegalovirus (CMV) immediate early promoter
   3750..4112    +  CDS            COAT_BPPP7: Experimental evidence at protein level: Swiss-Prot protein existence level 1. Forms the phage shell; binds to the phage RNA. From Pseudomonas phage PP7 (Bacteriophage PP7).
   4252..4277    +  CDS            VP64 (fragment): tetrameric repeat of the minimal activation domain of herpes simplex virus VP16 (Beerli et al., 1998)
   4434..4896    +  misc_feature   IRES: internal ribosome entry site (IRES) of the encephalomyocarditis virus (EMCV)
   4897..5604    +  CDS            mCherry: mCherry is a basic (constitutively fluorescent) red fluorescent protein published in 2004, derived from Discosoma sp.. It is reported to be a very rapidly-maturing monomer with low acid sensitivity.
   5627..5660    +  protein_bind   loxP: Cre-mediated recombination occurs in the 8-bp core sequence (GCATACAT). Cre recombinase
   5693..5716    +  misc_feature   MCS (fragment): pBluescript multiple cloning site
   5716..6304    +  misc_feature   WPRE: woodchuck hepatitis virus posttranscriptional regulatory element
   6305..6324    +  misc_feature   MCS (fragment): pBluescript multiple cloning site
   6326..6826    +  CDS            nef (fragment): NEF_HV1LA - Experimental evidence at protein level: Swiss-Prot protein existence level 1. Extracellular Nef protein targets CD4(+) T-lymphocytes for apoptosis by interacting with CXCR4 surface receptors. From Human immunodeficiency virus type 1 group M subtype B (isolate Lai) (HIV-1).
   6833..7013    +  LTR            5' LTR (truncated): truncated 5' long terminal repeat (LTR) from HIV-1
   7075..7663    -  rep_origin     ori: high-copy-number ColE1/pMB1/pBR322/pUC origin of replication
   7834..8694    -  CDS            AmpR: β-lactamase; bla; confers resistance to ampicillin, carbenicillin, and related antibiotics
   8695..8799    -  promoter       AmpR promoter: bla
>Addgene plasmid #62332 | pJZC41 | depositor full sequence | sequence record 102254 | pJZC41 sequence 8827 bps
GCTTAAGCGGTCGACGGATCGGGAGATCTCCCGATCCCCTATGGTGCACTCTCAGTACAATCTGCTCTGA
TGCCGCATAGTTAAGCCAGTATCTGCTCCCTGCTTGTGTGTTGGAGGTCGCTGAGTAGTGCGCGAGCAAA
ATTTAAGCTACAACAAGGCAAGGCTTGACCGACAATTGCATGAAGAATCTGCTTAGGGTTAGGCGTTTTG
CGCTGCTTCGCGATGTACGGGCCAGATATACGCGTTGACATTGATTATTGACTAGTTATTAATAGTAATC
AATTACGGGGTCATTAGTTCATAGCCCATATATGGAGTTCCGCGTTACATAACTTACGGTAAATGGCCCG
CCTGGCTGACCGCCCAACGACCCCCGCCCATTGACGTCAATAATGACGTATGTTCCCATAGTAACGCCAA
TAGGGACTTTCCATTGACGTCAATGGGTGGAGTATTTACGGTAAACTGCCCACTTGGCAGTACATCAAGT
GTATCATATGCCAAGTACGCCCCCTATTGACGTCAATGACGGTAAATGGCCCGCCTGGCATTATGCCCAG
TACATGACCTTATGGGACTTTCCTACTTGGCAGTACATCTACGTATTAGTCATCGCTATTACCATGGTGA
TGCGGTTTTGGCAGTACATCAATGGGCGTGGATAGCGGTTTGACTCACGGGGATTTCCAAGTCTCCACCC
CATTGACGTCAATGGGAGTTTGTTTTGGCACCAAAATCAACGGGACTTTCCAAAATGTCGTAACAACTCC
GCCCCATTGACGCAAATGGGCGGTAGGCGTGTACGGTGGGAGGTCTATATAAGCAGCGCGTTTTGCCTGT
ACTGGGTCTCTCTGGTTAGACCAGATCTGAGCCTGGGAGCTCTCTGGCTAACTAGGGAACCCACTGCTTA
AGCCTCAATAAAGCTTGCCTTGAGTGCTTCAAGTAGTGTGTGCCCGTCTGTTGTGTGACTCTGGTAACTA
GAGATCCCTCAGACCCTTTTAGTCAGTGTGGAAAATCTCTAGCAGTGGCGCCCGAACAGGGACTTGAAAG
CGAAAGGGAAACCAGAGGAGCTCTCTCGACGCAGGACTCGGCTTGCTGAAGCGCGCACGGCAAGAGGCGA
GGGGCGGCGACTGGTGAGTACGCCAAAAATTTTGACTAGCGGAGGCTAGAAGGAGAGAGATGGGTGCGAG
AGCGTCAGTATTAAGCGGGGGAGAATTAGATCGCGATGGGAAAAAATTCGGTTAAGGCCAGGGGGAAAGA
AAAAATATAAATTAAAACATATAGTATGGGCAAGCAGGGAGCTAGAACGATTCGCAGTTAATCCTGGCCT
GTTAGAAACATCAGAAGGCTGTAGACAAATACTGGGACAGCTACAACCATCCCTTCAGACAGGATCAGAA
GAACTTAGATCATTATATAATACAGTAGCAACCCTCTATTGTGTGCATCAAAGGATAGAGATAAAAGACA
CCAAGGAAGCTTTAGACAAGATAGAGGAAGAGCAAAACAAAAGTAAGACCACCGCACAGCAAGCGGCCGG
CCGCGCTGATCTTCAGACCTGGAGGAGGAGATATGAGGGACAATTGGAGAAGTGAATTATATAAATATAA
AGTAGTAAAAATTGAACCATTAGGAGTAGCACCCACCAAGGCAAAGAGAAGAGTGGTGCAGAGAGAAAAA
AGAGCAGTGGGAATAGGAGCTTTGTTCCTTGGGTTCTTGGGAGCAGCAGGAAGCACTATGGGCGCAGCGT
CAATGACGCTGACGGTACAGGCCAGACAATTATTGTCTGGTATAGTGCAGCAGCAGAACAATTTGCTGAG
GGCTATTGAGGCGCAACAGCATCTGTTGCAACTCACAGTCTGGGGCATCAAGCAGCTCCAGGCAAGAATC
CTGGCTGTGGAAAGATACCTAAAGGATCAACAGCTCCTGGGGATTTGGGGTTGCTCTGGAAAACTCATTT
GCACCACTGCTGTGCCTTGGAATGCTAGTTGGAGTAATAAATCTCTGGAACAGATTTGGAATCACACGAC
CTGGATGGAGTGGGACAGAGAAATTAACAATTACACAAGCTTAATACACTCCTTAATTGAAGAATCGCAA
AACCAGCAAGAAAAGAATGAACAAGAATTATTGGAATTAGATAAATGGGCAAGTTTGTGGAATTGGTTTA
ACATAACAAATTGGCTGTGGTATATAAAATTATTCATAATGATAGTAGGAGGCTTGGTAGGTTTAAGAAT
AGTTTTTGCTGTACTTTCTATAGTGAATAGAGTTAGGCAGGGATATTCACCATTATCGTTTCAGACCCAC
CTCCCAACCCCGAGGGGACCCGACAGGCCCGAAGGAATAGAAGAAGAAGGTGGAGAGAGAGACAGAGACA
GATCCATTCGATTAGTGAACGGATCGGCACTGCGTGCGCCAATTCTGCAGACAAATGGCAGTATTCATCC
ACAATTTTAAAAGAAAAGGGGGGATTGGGGGGTACAGTGCAGGGGAAAGAATAGTAGACATAATAGCAAC
AGACATACAAACTAAAGAATTACAAAAACAAATTACAAAAATTCAAAATTTTCGGGTTTATTACAGGGAC
AGCAGAGATCCAGTTTGGTTAGTACCGGGCCCGCTCTAGAGATCCGACGCGCCATCTCTAGGCCCGCGCC
GGCCCCCTCGCACAGACTTGTGGGAGAAGCTCGGCTACTCCCCTGCCCCGGTTAATTTGCATATAATATT
TCCTAGTAACTATAGAGGCTTAATGTGCGATAAAAGACAGATAATCTGTTCTTTTTAATACTAGCTACAT
TTTACATGATAGGCTTGGATTTCTATAACTTCGTATAGCATACATTATACGAAGTTATAAACAGCACAAA
AGGAAACTCACCCTAACTGTAAAGTAATTGTGTGTTTTGAGACTATAAGTATCCCTTGGAGAACCACCTT
GTTGGTACGTTCTCTATCACTGATAGTTTAAGAGCTATGCTGGAAACAGCATAGCAAGTTTAAATAAGGC
TAGTCCGTTATCAACTTGAAAAAGTGGCACCGAGTCGGTGCTTTTTTTCTCGAGTACTAGGATCCATTAG
GCGGCCGCGTGGATAACCGTATTACCGCCATGCATTAGTTATTAATAGTAATCAATTACGGGGTCATTAG
TTCATAGCCCATATATGGAGTTCCGCGTTACATAACTTACGGTAAATGGCCCGCCTGGCTGACCGCCCAA
CGACCCCCGCCCATTGACGTCAATAATGACGTATGTTCCCATAGTAACGCCAATAGGGACTTTCCATTGA
CGTCAATGGGTGGAGTATTTACGGTAAACTGCCCACTTGGCAGTACATCAAGTGTATCATATGCCAAGTA
CGCCCCCTATTGACGTCAATGACGGTAAATGGCCCGCCTGGCATTATGCCCAGTACATGACCTTATGGGA
CTTTCCTACTTGGCAGTACATCTACGTATTAGTCATCGCTATTACCATGGTGATGCGGTTTTGGCAGTAC
ATCAATGGGCGTGGATAGCGGTTTGACTCACGGGGATTTCCAAGTCTCCACCCCATTGACGTCAATGGGA
GTTTGTTTTGGCACCAAAATCAACGGGACTTTCCAAAATGTCGTAACAACTCCGCCCCATTGACGCAAAT
GGGCGGTAGGCGTGTACGGTGGGAGGTCTATATAAGCAGAGCTGGTTTAGTGAACCGTCAGATCCGCTAG
CCCACCATGCCCAAAAAGAAAAGAAAAGTGGGTAGTATGTCCAAAACCATCGTTCTTTCGGTCGGCGAGG
CTACTCGCACTCTGACTGAGATCCAGTCCACCGCAGACCGTCAGATCTTCGAAGAGAAGGTCGGGCCTCT
GGTGGGTCGGCTGCGCCTCACGGCTTCGCTCCGTCAAAACGGAGCCAAGACCGCGTATCGCGTCAACCTA
AAACTGGATCAGGCGGACGTCGTTGATTCCGGACTTCCGAAAGTGCGCTACACTCAGGTATGGTCGCACG
ACGTGACAATCGTTGCGAATAGCACCGAGGCCTCGCGCAAATCGTTGTACGATTTGACCAAGTCCCTCGT
CGCGACCTCGCAGGTCGAAGATCTTGTCGTCAACCTTGTGCCGCTGGGCCGTGGCTCCGGACGAGCCGAT
GCTCTCGACGATTTTGACCTCGATATGCTGGGATCCGACGCTCTCGATGACTTCGACCTTGACATGCTGG
GGAGTGACGCTCTGGACGACTTCGATCTCGACATGCTGGGCTCCGACGCCCTGGATGACTTCGATCTGGA
CATGCTCATCAACTGACCCGGGTCGAGCATGCATCTAGGGCGGCCAATTCCGCCCCTCTCCCTCCCCCCC
CCCTAACGTTACTGGCCGAAGCCGCTTGGAATAAGGCCGGTGTGCGTTTGTCTATATGTTATTTTCCACC
ATATTGCCGTCTTTTGGCAATGTGAGGGCCCGGAAACCTGGCCCTGTCTTCTTGACGAGCATTCCTAGGG
GTCTTTCCCCTCTCGCCAAAGGAATGCAAGGTCTGTTGAATGTCGTGAAGGAAGCAGTTCCTCTGGAAGC
TTCTTGAAGACAAACAACGTCTGTAGCGACCCTTTGCAGGCAGCGGAACCCCCCACCTGGCGACAGGTGC
CTCTGCGGCCAAAAGCCACGTGTATAAGATACACCTGCAAAGGCGGCACAACCCCAGTGCCACGTTGTGA
GTTGGATAGTTGTGGAAAGAGTCAAATGGCTCTCCTCAAGCGTATTCAACAAGGGGCTGAAGGATGCCCA
GAAGGTACCCCATTGTATGGGATCTGATCTGGGGCCTCGGTGCACATGCTTTACATGTGTTTAGTCGAGG
TTAAAAAAACGTCTAGGCCCCCCGAACCACGGGGACGTGGTTTTCCTTTGAAAAACACGATGATAAATGG
TGAGCAAGGGCGAGGAGGATAACATGGCCATCATCAAGGAGTTCATGCGCTTCAAGGTGCACATGGAGGG
CTCCGTGAACGGCCACGAGTTCGAGATCGAGGGCGAGGGCGAGGGCCGCCCCTACGAGGGCACCCAGACC
GCCAAGCTGAAGGTGACCAAGGGTGGCCCCCTGCCCTTCGCCTGGGACATCCTGTCCCCTCAGTTCATGT
ACGGCTCCAAGGCCTACGTGAAGCACCCCGCCGACATCCCCGACTACTTGAAGCTGTCCTTCCCCGAGGG
CTTCAAGTGGGAGCGCGTGATGAACTTCGAGGACGGCGGCGTGGTGACCGTGACCCAGGACTCCTCCCTG
CAGGACGGCGAGTTCATCTACAAGGTGAAGCTGCGCGGCACCAACTTCCCCTCCGACGGCCCCGTAATGC
AGAAGAAGACCATGGGCTGGGAGGCCTCCTCCGAGCGGATGTACCCCGAGGACGGCGCCCTGAAGGGCGA
GATCAAGCAGAGGCTGAAGCTGAAGGACGGCGGCCACTACGACGCTGAGGTCAAGACCACCTACAAGGCC
AAGAAGCCCGTGCAGCTGCCCGGCGCCTACAACGTCAACATCAAGTTGGACATCACCTCCCACAACGAGG
ACTACACCATCGTGGAACAGTACGAACGCGCCGAGGGCCGCCACTCCACCGGCGGCATGGACGAGCTGTA
CAAGTAAGAATTCGTCGAGGGACCTAATAACTTCGTATAGCATACATTATACGAAGTTATACATGTTTAA
GGGTTCCGGTTCCACTAGGTACAATTCGATATCAAGCTTATCGATAATCAACCTCTGGATTACAAAATTT
GTGAAAGATTGACTGGTATTCTTAACTATGTTGCTCCTTTTACGCTATGTGGATACGCTGCTTTAATGCC
TTTGTATCATGCTATTGCTTCCCGTATGGCTTTCATTTTCTCCTCCTTGTATAAATCCTGGTTGCTGTCT
CTTTATGAGGAGTTGTGGCCCGTTGTCAGGCAACGTGGCGTGGTGTGCACTGTGTTTGCTGACGCAACCC
CCACTGGTTGGGGCATTGCCACCACCTGTCAGCTCCTTTCCGGGACTTTCGCTTTCCCCCTCCCTATTGC
CACGGCGGAACTCATCGCCGCCTGCCTTGCCCGCTGCTGGACAGGGGCTCGGCTGTTGGGCACTGACAAT
TCCGTGGTGTTGTCGGGGAAATCATCGTCCTTTCCTTGGCTGCTCGCCTGTGTTGCCACCTGGATTCTGC
GCGGGACGTCCTTCTGCTACGTCCCTTCGGCCCTCAATCCAGCGGACCTTCCTTCCCGCGGCCTGCTGCC
GGCTCTGCGGCCTCTTCCGCGTCTTCGCCTTCGCCCTCAGACGAGTCGGATCTCCCTTTGGGCCGCCTCC
CCGCATCGATACCGTCGACCTCGATCGAGACCTAGAAAAACATGGAGCAATCACAAGTAGCAATACAGCA
GCTACCAATGCTGATTGTGCCTGGCTAGAAGCACAAGAGGAGGAGGAGGTGGGTTTTCCAGTCACACCTC
AGGTACCTTTAAGACCAATGACTTACAAGGCAGCTGTAGATCTTAGCCACTTTTTAAAAGAAAAGGGGGG
ACTGGAAGGGCTAATTCACTCCCAACGAAGACAAGATATCCTTGATCTGTGGATCTACCACACACAAGGC
TACTTCCCTGATTGGCAGAACTACACACCAGGGCCAGGGATCAGATATCCACTGACCTTTGGATGGTGCT
ACAAGCTAGTACCAGTTGAGCAAGAGAAGGTAGAAGAAGCCAATGAAGGAGAGAACACCCGCTTGTTACA
CCCTGTGAGCCTGCATGGGATGGATGACCCGGAGAGAGAAGTATTAGAGTGGAGGTTTGACAGCCGCCTA
GCATTTCATCACATGGCCCGAGAGCTGCATCCGGACTGTACTGGGTCTCTCTGGTTAGACCAGATCTGAG
CCTGGGAGCTCTCTGGCTAACTAGGGAACCCACTGCTTAAGCCTCAATAAAGCTTGCCTTGAGTGCTTCA
AGTAGTGTGTGCCCGTCTGTTGTGTGACTCTGGTAACTAGAGATCCCTCAGACCCTTTTAGTCAGTGTGG
AAAATCTCTAGCAGCATGTGAGCAAAAGGCCAGCAAAAGGCCAGGAACCGTAAAAAGGCCGCGTTGCTGG
CGTTTTTCCATAGGCTCCGCCCCCCTGACGAGCATCACAAAAATCGACGCTCAAGTCAGAGGTGGCGAAA
CCCGACAGGACTATAAAGATACCAGGCGTTTCCCCCTGGAAGCTCCCTCGTGCGCTCTCCTGTTCCGACC
CTGCCGCTTACCGGATACCTGTCCGCCTTTCTCCCTTCGGGAAGCGTGGCGCTTTCTCATAGCTCACGCT
GTAGGTATCTCAGTTCGGTGTAGGTCGTTCGCTCCAAGCTGGGCTGTGTGCACGAACCCCCCGTTCAGCC
CGACCGCTGCGCCTTATCCGGTAACTATCGTCTTGAGTCCAACCCGGTAAGACACGACTTATCGCCACTG
GCAGCAGCCACTGGTAACAGGATTAGCAGAGCGAGGTATGTAGGCGGTGCTACAGAGTTCTTGAAGTGGT
GGCCTAACTACGGCTACACTAGAAGAACAGTATTTGGTATCTGCGCTCTGCTGAAGCCAGTTACCTTCGG
AAAAAGAGTTGGTAGCTCTTGATCCGGCAAACAAACCACCGCTGGTAGCGGTGGTTTTTTTGTTTGCAAG
CAGCAGATTACGCGCAGAAAAAAAGGATCTCAAGAAGATCCTTTGATCTTTTCTACGGGGTCTGACGCTC
AGTGGAACGAAAACTCACGTTAAGGGATTTTGGTCATGAGATTATCAAAAAGGATCTTCACCTAGATCCT
TTTAAATTAAAAATGAAGTTTTAAATCAATCTAAAGTATATATGAGTAAACTTGGTCTGACAGTTACCAA
TGCTTAATCAGTGAGGCACCTATCTCAGCGATCTGTCTATTTCGTTCATCCATAGTTGCCTGACTCCCCG
TCGTGTAGATAACTACGATACGGGAGGGCTTACCATCTGGCCCCAGTGCTGCAATGATACCGCGAGACCC
ACGCTCACCGGCTCCAGATTTATCAGCAATAAACCAGCCAGCCGGAAGGGCCGAGCGCAGAAGTGGTCCT
GCAACTTTATCCGCCTCCATCCAGTCTATTAATTGTTGCCGGGAAGCTAGAGTAAGTAGTTCGCCAGTTA
ATAGTTTGCGCAACGTTGTTGCCATTGCTACAGGCATCGTGGTGTCACGCTCGTCGTTTGGTATGGCTTC
ATTCAGCTCCGGTTCCCAACGATCAAGGCGAGTTACATGATCCCCCATGTTGTGCAAAAAAGCGGTTAGC
TCCTTCGGTCCTCCGATCGTTGTCAGAAGTAAGTTGGCCGCAGTGTTATCACTCATGGTTATGGCAGCAC
TGCATAATTCTCTTACTGTCATGCCATCCGTAAGATGCTTTTCTGTGACTGGTGAGTACTCAACCAAGTC
ATTCTGAGAATAGTGTATGCGGCGACCGAGTTGCTCTTGCCCGGCGTCAATACGGGATAATACCGCGCCA
CATAGCAGAACTTTAAAAGTGCTCATCATTGGAAAACGTTCTTCGGGGCGAAAACTCTCAAGGATCTTAC
CGCTGTTGAGATCCAGTTCGATGTAACCCACTCGTGCACCCAACTGATCTTCAGCATCTTTTACTTTCAC
CAGCGTTTCTGGGTGAGCAAAAACAGGAAGGCAAAATGCCGCAAAAAAGGGAATAAGGGCGACACGGAAA
TGTTGAATACTCATACTCTTCCTTTTTCAATATTATTGAAGCATTTATCAGGGTTATTGTCTCATGAGCG
GATACATATTTGAATGTATTTAGAAAAATAAACAAATAGGGGTTCCGCGCACATTTCCCCGAAAAGTGCC
ACCTGAC
