>Addgene plasmid #62332 | pJZC41 | addgene partial sequence | sequence record 108302 | mU6-F old 5'-cagcacaaaaggaaactcacc-3'
CCACCTTGTTGGTACGTTCTCTATCACTGATAGTTTAAGAGCTATGCTGGAAACAGCATAGCAAGTTTAA
ATAAGGCTAGTCCGTTATCAACTTGAAAAAGTGGCACCGAGTCGGTGCTTTTTTTCTCGAGTACTAGGAT
CCATTAGGCGGCCGCGTGGATAACCGTATTACCGCCATGCATTAGTTATTAATAGTAATCAATTACGGGG
TCATTAGTTCATAGCCCATATATGGAGTTCCGCGTTACATAACTTACGGTAAATGGCCCGCCTGGCTGAC
CGCCCAACGACCCCCGCCCATTGACGTCAATAATGACGTATGTTCCCATAGTAACGCCAATAGGGACTTT
CCATTGACGTCAATGGGTGGAGTATTTACGGTAAACTGCCCACTTGGCAGTACATCAAGTGTATCATATG
CCAAGTACGCCCCCTATTGACGTCAATGACGGTAAATGGCCCGCCTGGCATTATGCCCAGTACATGACCT
TATGGGACTTTCCTACTTGGCAGTACATCTACGTATTAGTCATCGCTATTACCATGGTGATGCGGTTTTG
GCAGTACATCAATGGGCGTGGATAGCGGTTTGACTCACGGGGATTTCCAAGTCTCCACCCCATTGACGTC
AATGGGAGTTTGTTTTGGCACCAAAATCAACGGGACTTTCCAAAATGTCGTAACAACTCCGCCCCATTGA
CGCAAATGGGCGGTAGGCGTGTACGGTGGGAGGTCTATATAAGCAGAGCT
