>Addgene plasmid #62332 | pJZC41 | addgene partial sequence | sequence record 108303 | CMV-F2 5'-GGTCTATATAAGCAGAGCTGGT-3'
TGCCCAAAAAGAAAAGAAAAGTGGGTAGTATGTCCAAAACCATCGTTCTTTCGGTCGGCGAGGCTACTCG
CACTCTGACTGAGATCCAGTCCACCGCAGACCGTCAGATCTTCGAAGAGAAGGTCGGGCCTCTGGTGGGT
CGGCTGCGCCTCACGGCTTCGCTCCGTCAAAACGGAGCCAAGACCGCGTATCGCGTCAACCTAAAACTGG
ATCAGGCGGACGTCGTTGATTCCGGACTTCCGAAAGTGCGCTACACTCAGGTATGGTCGCACGACGTGAC
AATCGTTGCGAATAGCACCGAGGCCTCGCGCAAATCGTTGTACGATTTGACCAAGTCCCTCGTCGCGACC
TCGCAGGTCGAAGATCTTGTCGTCAACCTTGTGCCGCTGGGCCGTGGCTCCGGACGAGCCGATGCTCTCG
ACGATTTTGACCTCGATATGCTGGGATCCGACGCTCTCGATGACTTCGACCTTGACATGCTGGGGAGTGA
CGCTCTGGACGACTTCGATCTCGACATGCTGGGCTCCGACGCCCTGGATGACTTCGATCTGGACATGCTC
ATCAACTGACCCGGGTCGAGCATGCATCTAGGGCGGCCAATTCCGCCCCTCTCCCTCCCCCCCCCC
